>Addgene plasmid #247367 | pQE30-His-LZ3B-T7RNAP | addgene full sequence | sequence record 491697 | Addgene NGS Result
GAAGATCCTTTGATCTTTTCTACGGGGTCTGACGCTCAGTGGAACGAAAACTCACGTTAAGGGATTTTGG
TCATGAGATTATCAAAAAGGATCTTCACCTAGATCCTTTTAAATTAAAAATGAAGTTTTAAATCAATCTA
AAGTATATATGAGTAAACTTGGTCTGACAGTTACCAATGCTTAATCAGTGAGGCACCTATCTCAGCGATC
TGTCTATTTCGTTCATCCATAGTTGCCTGACTCCCCGTCGTGTAGATAACTACGATACGGGAGGGCTTAC
CATCTGGCCCCAGTGCTGCAATGATACCGCGAGACCCACGCTCACCGGCTCCAGATTTATCAGCAATAAA
CCAGCCAGCCGGAAGGGCCGAGCGCAGAAGTGGTCCTGCAACTTTATCCGCCTCCATCCAGTCTATTAAT
TGTTGCCGGGAAGCTAGAGTAAGTAGTTCGCCAGTTAATAGTTTGCGCAACGTTGTTGCCATTGCTACAG
GCATCGTGGTGTCACGCTCGTCGTTTGGTATGGCTTCATTCAGCTCCGGTTCCCAACGATCAAGGCGAGT
TACATGATCCCCCATGTTGTGCAAAAAAGCGGTTAGCTCCTTCGGTCCTCCGATCGTTGTCAGAAGTAAG
TTGGCCGCAGTGTTATCACTCATGGTTATGGCAGCACTGCATAATTCTCTTACTGTCATGCCATCCGTAA
GATGCTTTTCTGTGACTGGTGAGTACTCAACCAAGTCATTCTGAGAATAGTGTATGCGGCGACCGAGTTG
CTCTTGCCCGGCGTCAATACGGGATAATACCGCGCCACATAGCAGAACTTTAAAAGTGCTCATCATTGGA
AAACGTTCTTCGGGGCGAAAACTCTCAAGGATCTTACCGCTGTTGAGATCCAGTTCGATGTAACCCACTC
GTGCACCCAACTGATCTTCAGCATCTTTTACTTTCACCAGCGTTTCTGGGTGAGCAAAAACAGGAAGGCA
AAATGCCGCAAAAAAGGGAATAAGGGCGACACGGAAATGTTGAATACTCATACTCTTCCTTTTTCAATAT
TATTGAAGCATTTATCAGGGTTATTGTCTCATGAGCGGATACATATTTGAATGTATTTAGAAAAATAAAC
AAATAGGGGTTCCGCGCACATTTCCCCGAAAAGTGCCACCTGACGTCTAAGAAACCATTATTATCATGAC
ATTAACCTATAAAAATAGGCGTATCACGAGGCCCTTTCGTCTTCACCTCGAGAAATCATAAAAAATTTAT
TTGCTTTGTGAGCGGATAACAATTATAATAGATTCAATTGTGAGCGGATAACAATTTCACACAGAATTCA
TTAAAGAGGAGAAATTAACTATGCATCACCACCATCATCACATGATAGCCGCCCTCAAACAGAAAATTGC
CGCTCTAAAGTACAAAAATGCCGCACTTAAGAAAAAAATTGCGGCTCTGAAACAGGGATCCGGGGGCGGG
GGATCCGGAGGCGGGGGATCCGGTGGTGGGGGTTCTATGAACACGATTAACATCGCTAAGAACGACTTCT
CTGACATCGAACTGGCTGCTATCCCGTTCAACACTCTGGCTGACCATTACGGTGAGCGTTTAGCTCGCGA
ACAGTTGGCCCTTGAGCATGAGTCTTACGAGATGGGTGAAGCACGCTTCCGCAAGATGTTTGAGCGTCAA
CTTAAAGCTGGTGAGGTTGCGGATAACGCTGCCGCCAAGCCTCTCATCACTACCCTACTCCCTAAGATGA
TTGCACGCATCAACGACTGGTTTGAGGAAGTGAAAGCTAAGCGCGGCAAGCGCCCGACAGCCTTCCAGTT
CCTGCAAGAAATCAAGCCGGAAGCCGTAGCGTACATCACCATTAAGACCACTCTGGCTTGCCTAACCAGT
GCTGACAATACAACCGTTCAGGCTGTAGCAAGCGCAATCGGTCGGGCCATTGAGGACGAGGCTCGCTTCG
GTCGTATCCGTGACCTTGAAGCTAAGCACTTCAAGAAAAACGTTGAGGAACAACTCAACAAGCGCGTAGG
GCACGTCTACAAGAAAGCATTTATGCAAGTTGTCGAGGCTGACATGCTCTCTAAGGGTCTACTCGGTGGC
GAGGCGTGGTCTTCGTGGCATAAGGAAGACTCTATTCATGTAGGAGTACGCTGCATCGAGATGCTCATTG
AGTCAACCGGAATGGTTAGCTTACACCGCCAAAATGCTGGCGTAGTAGGTCAAGACTCTGAGACTATCGA
ACTCGCACCTGAATACGCTGAGGCTATCGCAACCCGTGCAGGTGCGCTGGCTGGCATCTCTCCGATGTTC
CAACCTTGCGTAGTTCCTCCTAAGCCGTGGACTGGCATTACTGGTGGTGGCTATTGGGCTAACGGTCGTC
GTCCTCTGGCGCTGGTGCGTACTCACAGTAAGAAAGCACTGATGCGCTACGAAGACGTTTACATGCCTGA
GGTGTACAAAGCGATTAACATTGCGCAAAACACCGCATGGAAAATCAACAAGAAAGTCCTAGCGGTCGCC
AACGTAATCACCAAGTGGAAGCATTGTCCGGTCGAGGACATCCCTGCGATTGAGCGTGAAGAACTCCCGA
TGAAACCGGAAGACATCGACATGAATCCTGAGGCTCTCACCGCGTGGAAACGTGCTGCCGCTGCTGTGTA
CCGCAAGGACAAGGCTCGCAAGTCTCGCCGTATCAGCCTTGAGTTCATGCTTGAGCAAGCCAATAAGTTT
GCTAACCATAAGGCCATCTGGTTCCCTTACAACATGGACTGGCGCGGTCGTGTTTACGCTGTGTCAATGT
TCAACCCGCAAGGTAACGATATGACCAAAGGACTGCTTACGCTGGCGAAAGGTAAACCAATCGGTAAGGA
AGGTTACTACTGGCTGAAAATCCACGGTGCAAACTGTGCGGGTGTCGATAAGGTTCCGTTCCCTGAGCGC
ATCAAGTTCATTGAGGAAAACCACGAGAACATCATGGCTTGCGCTAAGTCTCCACTGGAGAACACTTGGT
GGGCTGAGCAAGATTCTCCGTTCTGCTTCCTTGCGTTCTGCTTTGAGTACGCTGGGGTACAGCACCACGG
CCTGAGCTATAACTGCTCCCTTCCGCTGGCGTTTGACGGGTCTTGCTCTGGCATCCAGCACTTCTCCGCG
ATGCTCCGAGATGAGGTAGGTGGTCGCGCGGTTAACTTGCTTCCTAGTGAAACCGTTCAGGACATCTACG
GGATTGTTGCTAAGAAAGTCAACGAGATTCTACAAGCAGACGCAATCAATGGGACCGATAACGAAGTAGT
TACCGTGACCGATGAGAACACTGGTGAAATCTCTGAGAAAGTCAAGCTGGGCACTAAGGCACTGGCTGGT
CAATGGCTGGCTTACGGTGTTACTCGCAGTGTGACTAAGCGTTCAGTCATGACGCTGGCTTACGGGTCCA
AAGAGTTCGGCTTCCGTCAACAAGTGCTGGAAGATACCATTCAGCCAGCTATTGATTCCGGCAAGGGTCT
GATGTTCACTCAGCCGAATCAGGCTGCTGGATACATGGCTAAGCTGATTTGGGAATCTGTGAGCGTGACG
GTGGTAGCTGCGGTTGAAGCAATGAACTGGCTTAAGTCTGCTGCTAAGCTGCTGGCTGCTGAGGTCAAAG
ATAAGAAGACTGGAGAGATTCTTCGCAAGCGTTGCGCTGTGCATTGGGTAACTCCTGATGGTTTCCCTGT
GTGGCAGGAATACAAGAAGCCTATTCAGACGCGCTTGAACCTGATGTTCCTCGGTCAGTTCCGCTTACAG
CCTACCATTAACACCAACAAAGATAGCGAGATTGATGCACACAAACAGGAGTCTGGTATCGCTCCTAACT
TTGTACACAGCCAAGACGGTAGCCACCTTCGTAAGACTGTAGTGTGGGCACACGAGAAGTACGGAATCGA
ATCTTTTGCACTGATTCACGACTCCTTCGGTACCATTCCGGCTGACGCTGCGAACCTGTTCAAAGCAGTG
CGCGAAACTATGGTTGACACATATGAGTCTTGTGATGTACTGGCTGATTTCTACGACCAGTTCGCTGACC
AGTTGCACGAGTCTCAATTGGACAAAATGCCAGCACTTCCGGCTAAAGGTAACTTGAACCTCCGTGACAT
CTTAGAGTCGGACTTCGCGTTCGCGTAACTGCAGGCATCGCGTTCGCGTAACTGCAGCCAAGCTTAATTA
GCTGAGCTTGGACTCCTGTTGATAGATCCAGTAATGACCTCAGAACTCCATCTGGATTTGTTCAGAACGC
TCGGTTGCCGCCGGGCGTTTTTTATTGGTGAGAATCCAAGCTAGCTTGGCGAGATTTTCAGGAGCTAAGG
AAGCTAAAATGGAGAAAAAAATCACTGGATATACCACCGTTGATATATCCCAATGGCATCGTAAAGAACA
TTTTGAGGCATTTCAGTCAGTTGCTCAATGTACCTATAACCAGACCGTTCAGCTGGATATTACGGCCTTT
TTAAAGACCGTAAAGAAAAATAAGCACAAGTTTTATCCGGCCTTTATTCACATTCTTGCCCGCCTGATGA
ATGCTCATCCGGAATTTCGTATGGCAATGAAAGACGGTGAGCTGGTGATATGGGATAGTGTTCACCCTTG
TTACACCGTTTTCCATGAGCAAACTGAAACGTTTTCATCGCTCTGGAGTGAATACCACGACGATTTCCGG
CAGTTTCTACACATATATTCGCAAGATGTGGCGTGTTACGGTGAAAACCTGGCCTATTTCCCTAAAGGGT
TTATTGAGAATATGTTTTTCGTCTCAGCCAATCCCTGGGTGAGTTTCACCAGTTTTGATTTAAACGTGGC
CAATATGGACAACTTCTTCGCCCCCGTTTTCACCATGGGCAAATATTATACGCAAGGCGACAAGGTGCTG
ATGCCGCTGGCGATTCAGGTTCATCATGCCGTTTGTGATGGCTTCCATGTCGGCAGAATGCTTAATGAAT
TACAACAGTACTGCGATGAGTGGCAGGGCGGGGCGTAATTTTTTTAAGGCAGTTATTGGTGCCCTTAAAC
GCCTGGGGTAATGACTCTCTAGCTTGAGGCATCAAATAAAACGAAAGGCTCAGTCGAAAGACTGGGCCTT
TCGTTTTATCTGTTGTTTGTCGGTGAACGCTCTCCTGAGTAGGACAAATCCGCCCTCTAGAGCTGCCTCG
CGCGTTTCGGTGATGACGGTGAAAACCTCTGACACATGCAGCTCCCGGAGACGGTCACAGCTTGTCTGTA
AGCGGATGCCGGGAGCAGACAAGCCCGTCAGGGCGCGTCAGCGGGTGTTGGCGGGTGTCGGGGCGCAGCC
ATGACCCAGTCACGTAGCGATAGCGGAGTGTATACTGGCTTAACTATGCGGCATCAGAGCAGATTGTACT
GAGAGTGCACCATATGCGGTGTGAAATACCGCACAGATGCGTAAGGAGAAAATACCGCATCAGGCGCTCT
TCCGCTTCCTCGCTCACTGACTCGCTGCGCTCGGTCGTTCGGCTGCGGCGAGCGGTATCAGCTCACTCAA
AGGCGGTAATACGGTTATCCACAGAATCAGGGGATAACGCAGGAAAGAACATGTGAGCAAAAGGCCAGCA
AAAGGCCAGGAACCGTAAAAAGGCCGCGTTGCTGGCGTTTTTCCATAGGCTCCGCCCCCCTGACGAGCAT
CACAAAAATCGACGCTCAAGTCAGAGGTGGCGAAACCCGACAGGACTATAAAGATACCAGGCGTTTCCCC
CTGGAAGCTCCCTCGTGCGCTCTCCTGTTCCGACCCTGCCGCTTACCGGATACCTGTCCGCCTTTCTCCC
TTCGGGAAGCGTGGCGCTTTCTCATAGCTCACGCTGTAGGTATCTCAGTTCGGTGTAGGTCGTTCGCTCC
AAGCTGGGCTGTGTGCACGAACCCCCCGTTCAGCCCGACCGCTGCGCCTTATCCGGTAACTATCGTCTTG
AGTCCAACCCGGTAAGACACGACTTATCGCCACTGGCAGCAGCCACTGGTAACAGGATTAGCAGAGCGAG
GTATGTAGGCGGTGCTACAGAGTTCTTGAAGTGGTGGCCTAACTACGGCTACACTAGAAGGACAGTATTT
GGTATCTGCGCTCTGCTGAAGCCAGTTACCTTCGGAAAAAGAGTTGGTAGCTCTTGATCCGGCAAACAAA
CCACCGCTGGTAGCGGTGGTTTTTTTGTTTGCAAGCAGCAGATTACGCGCAGAAAAAAAGGATCTCAA
Features (pLannotate 1.2.2; 12 found; start..end, strand, type, name):
    171..1031    -  CDS            AmpR: β-lactamase; bla; confers resistance to ampicillin, carbenicillin, and related antibiotics
   1032..1136    -  promoter       AmpR promoter: bla
   1246..1290    +  promoter       T5 promoter: bacteriophage T5 promoter for E. coli RNA polymerase, with embedded lac operator
   1298..1314    +  protein_bind   lac operator: The lac repressor binds to the lac operator to inhibit transcription in E. coli. This inhibition can be relieved by adding lactose or isopropyl-β-D-thiogalactopyranoside (IPTG). lac repressor encoded by lacI
   1507..4155    +  CDS            RPOL_BPT7: Experimental evidence at protein level: Swiss-Prot protein existence level 1. Highly processive DNA-dependent RNA polymerase that catalyzes the transcription of class II and class III viral genes. Recognizes a specific promoter sequence and enters first into an 'abortive phase' where very short transcripts are synthesized and released before proceeding to the processive transcription of long RNA chains. Unwinds the double-stranded DNA to expose the coding strand for templating. Participates in the initiation of viral DNA replication presumably by making primers accessible to the DNA polymerase
   4211..4305    +  terminator     lambda t0 terminator: transcription terminator from phage lambda
   4320..4348    +  promoter       cat promoter (fragment): promoter of the E. coli cat gene encoding chloramphenicol acetyltransferase
   4349..5005    +  CDS            cat: CAT_ECOLX - Experimental evidence at protein level: Swiss-Prot protein existence level 1. This enzyme is an effector of chloramphenicol resistance in bacteria. From Escherichia coli. This protein is used as a marker in many commonly used cloning vectors, such as pACYC184.
   5073..5159    +  terminator     rrnB T1 terminator: Escherichia coli rrnB; transcription terminator T1 from the E. coli rrnB gene
   5171..5212    +  CDS            rop (fragment): Rop protein, which maintains plasmids at low copy number; rop
   5314..5454    +  misc_feature   bom: basis of mobility region from pBR322
   5640..6228    -  rep_origin     ori: high-copy-number ColE1/pMB1/pBR322/pUC origin of replication
