[The description below was written by a language model from this plasmid's Addgene catalogue record and pLannotate feature annotations shown in this document.]
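Description:
pQE30-His-LZ3B-T7RNAP is a 6,228 bp bacterial expression plasmid built on the Qiagen pQE30 backbone, designed to produce a leucine-zipper-tagged form of bacteriophage T7 RNA polymerase in E. coli. It replicates from a ColE1/pMB1-type origin, flanked by a pBR322 bom region and a short rop fragment. The automated annotation labels the origin high copy, but the catalogue entry lists the plasmid as low copy. Selection is by ampicillin through the bla gene and its own promoter. The backbone also carries a cat (chloramphenicol acetyltransferase) coding sequence preceded by only a fragment of its promoter and followed by the rrnB T1 terminator. The record does not list chloramphenicol as a selection.

The payload is a synthetic 2,808 bp insert, assembled by Gibson cloning, encoding an N-terminal His tag followed by the LZ3B domain fused to T7 RNA polymerase. The feature table annotates only the polymerase portion. The tag and LZ3B segment presumably occupy the unannotated stretch between the promoter region and the polymerase coding sequence. Transcription is driven by the phage T5 promoter, which is read by the host E. coli RNA polymerase and carries an embedded lac operator plus a second downstream operator. Expression is therefore held off by lac repressor and induced with IPTG. The lambda t0 terminator ends the transcript.

According to the stated purpose, the LZ3B domain dimerizes with a partner called LZ3A, so the polymerase can be paired with an LZ3A-bearing component. The His tag allows affinity purification of the fusion, and the associated work concerns a T7 RNA polymerase regulatory toolbox for cell-free gene network engineering and biosensing.
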