Addgene plasmid #247367: pQE30-His-LZ3B-T7RNAP
Purpose: Express LZ3B-T7RNAP that dimerize with LZ3A
Depositing lab: Sebastian Maerkl. Depositing organization: Swiss Federal Institute of Technology (EPFL). Publication: A T7 RNAP regulatory toolbox for cell-free network engineering and biosensing applications. Lee P-W, Mottaghi SS, Lugnier MG, Maerkl SJ. bioRxiv 2025.06.18.660355 10.1101/2025.06.18.660355.
Backbone
  Vector backbone: pQE30
  Backbone manufacturer: Qiagen
  Backbone size w/o insert (bp): 3461
  Total vector size (bp): 6228
  Vector type: Bacterial Expression
Growth in bacteria
  Bacterial resistance: Ampicillin, 100 μg/mL
  Growth temperature: 37°C
  Growth strain: NEB Stable
  Copy number: Low Copy
Gene/Insert
  Gene/Insert name: LZ3B-T7 RNAP
  Species: Synthetic
  Insert size (bp): 2808
  Promoter: T5-lacO
  Tag / fusion protein: His (N terminal on insert)
  Cloning method: Gibson Cloning
  Sequencing primers: 5′ ctttcgtcttcacctcgag
Terms and licenses: Academic/Nonprofit Terms; Industry Terms: Not Available to Industry
Depositor comments: Please visit https://doi.org/10.1101/2025.06.18.660355 for bioRxiv preprint.
How to cite: pQE30-His-LZ3B-T7RNAP was a gift from Sebastian Maerkl (Addgene plasmid # 247367 ; http://n2t.net/addgene:247367 ; RRID:Addgene_247367)
